>Addgene plasmid #71600 | pJK510 | depositor full sequence | sequence record 131674 | pJK510 sequence 4176 bps
TGGCGAATGGG
[124 nt withheld, positions 12-135]
C
[91 nt withheld, positions 137-227]
A
[49 nt withheld, positions 229-277]
CCTTTGACGTTGGAGTCCACGTTCTTT
[37 nt withheld, positions 305-341]
ACCCTATCTCGGTCTATTCTTTTGATTTATAAGGGATTTTGCCGATTTCGGCCTATTGGTTAAAAAATGA
GCTGATTTAACAAAAATTTAACGCGAATTTTAACAAAATATTAACGTTTACAATTTCAGGTGGCACTTTT
CGGGGAAATGTGCGCGGAACCCCTATTTGTTTATTTTTCTAAATACATTCAAATATGTATCCGCTCATGA
GACAATAACCCTGATAAATGCTTCAATAATATTGAAAAAGGAAGAGTATGAGTATTCAACATTTCCGTGT
CGCCCTTATTCCCTTTTTTGCGGCATTTTGCCTTCCTGTTTTTGCTCACCCAGAAACGCTGGTGAAAGTA
AAAGATGCTGAAGATCAGTTGGGTGCACGAGTGGGTTACATCGAACTGGATCTCAACAGCGGTAAGATCC
TTGAGAGTTTTCGCCCCGAAGAACGTTTTCCAATGATGAGCACTTTTAAAGTTCTGCTATGTGGCGCGGT
ATTATCCCGTATTGACGCCGGGCAAGAGCAACTCGGTCGCCGCATACACTATTCTCAGAATGACTTGGTT
GAGTACTCACCAGTCACAGAAAAGCATCTTACGGATGGCATGACAGTAAGAGAATTATGCAGTGCTGCCA
TAACCATGAGTGATAACACTGCGGCCAACTTACTTCTGACAACGATCGGAGGACCGAAGGAGCTAACCGC
TTTTTTGCACAACATGGGGGATCATGTAACTCGCCTTGATCGTTGGGAACCGGAGCTGAATGAAGCCATA
CCAAACGACGAGCGTGACACCACGATGCCTGCAGCAATGGCAACAACGTTGCGCAAACTATTAACTGGCG
AACTACTTACTCTAGCTTCCCGGCAACAATTAATAGACTGGATGGAGGCGGATAAAGTTGCAGGACCACT
TCTGCGCTCGGCCCTTCCGGCTGGCTGGTTTATTGCTGATAAATCTGGAGCCGGTGAGCGTGGGTCTCGC
GGTATCATTGCAGCACTGGGGCCAGATGGTAAGCCCTCCCGTATCGTAGTTATCTACACGACGGGGAGTC
AGGCAACTATGGATGAACGAAATAGACAGATCGCTGAGATAGGTGCCTCACTGATTAAGCATTGGTAACT
GTCAGACCAAGTTTACTCATATATACTTTAGATTGATTTAAAACTTCATTTTTAATTTAAAAGGATCTAG
GTGAAGATCCTTTTTGATAATCTCATGACCAAAATCCCTTAACGTGAGTTTTCGTTCCACTGAGCGTCAG
ACCCCGTAGAAAAGATCAAAGGATCTTCTTGAGATCCTTTTTTTCTGCGCGTAATCTGCTGCTTGCAAAC
AAAAAAACCACCGCTACCAGCGGTGGTTTGTTTGCCGGATCAAGAGCTACCAACTCTTTTTCCGAAGGTA
ACTGGCTTCAGCAGAGCGCAGATACCAAATACTGTCCTTCTAGTGTAGCCGTAGTTAGGCCACCACTTCA
AGAACTCTGTAGCACCGCCTACATACCTCGCTCTGCTAATCCTGTTACCAGTGGCTGCTGCCAGTGGCGA
TAAGTCGTGTCTTACCGGGTTGGACTCAAGACGATAGTTACCGGATAAGGCGCAGCGGTCGGGCTGAACG
GGGGGTTCGTGCACACAGCCCAGCTTGGAGCGAACGACCTACACCGAACTGAGATACCTACAGCGTGAGC
TATGAGAAAGCGCCACGCTTCCCGAAGGGAGAAAGGCGGACAGGTATCCGGTAAGCGGCAGGGTCGGAAC
AGGAGAGCGCACGAGGGAGCTTCCAGGGGGAAACGCCTGGTATCTTTATAGTCCTGTCGGGTTTCGCCAC
CTCTGACTTGAGCGTCGATTTTTGTGATGCTCGTCAGGGGGGCGGAGCCTATGGAAAAACGCCAGCAACG
CGGCCTTTTTACGGTTCCTGGCCTTTTGCTGGCCTTTTGCTCACATGTTCTTTCCTGCGTTATCCCCTGA
TTCTGTGGATAACCGTATTACCGCCTTTGAGTGAGCTGATACCGCTCGCCGCAGCCGAACGACCGAGCGC
AGCGAGTCAGTGAGCGAGGAAGCGGAAGAGCGCCTGATGCGGTATTTTCTCCTTACGCATCTGTGCGGTA
TTTCACACCGCATATATGGTGCACTCTCAGTACAATCTGCTCTGATGCCGCATAGTTAAGCCAGTATACA
CTCCGCTATCGCTACGTGACTGGGTCATGGCTGCGCCCCGACACCCGCCAACACCCGCTGACGCGCCCTG
ACGGGCTTGTCTGCTCCCGGCATCCGCTTACAGACAAGCTGTGACCGTCTCCGGGAGCTGCATGTGTCAG
AGGTTTTCACCGTCATCACCGAAACGCGCGAGGCAGCTGCGGTAAAGCTCATCAGCGTGGTCGTGAAGCG
ATTCACAGATGTCTGCCTGTTCATCCGCGTCCAGCTCGTTGAGTTTCTCCAGAAGCGTTAATGTCTGGCT
TCTGATAAAGCGGGCCATGTTAAGGGCGGTTTTTTCCTGTTTGGTCACTGATGCCTCCGTGTAAGGGGGA
TTTCTGTTCATGGGGGTAATGATACCGATGAAACGAGAGAGGATGCTCACGATACGGGTTACTGATGATG
AACATGCCCGGTTACTGGAACGTTGTGAGGGTAAACAACTGGCGGTATGGATGCGGCGGGACCAGAGAAA
AATCACTCAGGGTCAATGCCAGCGCTTCGTTAATACAGATGTAGGTGTTCCACAGGGTAGCCAGCAGCAT
CCTGCGATGCAGATCCGGAACATAATGGTGCAGGGCGCTGACTTCCGCGTTTCCAGACTTTACGAAACAC
GGAAACCGAAGACCATTCATGTTGTTGCTCAGGTCGCAGACGTTTTGCAGCAGCAGTCGCTTCACGTTCG
CTCGCGTATCGGTGATTCATTCTGCTAACCAGTAAGGCAACCCCGCCAGCCTAGCCGGGTCCTCAACGAC
AGGAGCACGATCATGCGCACCCGTGGCCAGGACCCAACGCTGCCCGAGATCTCGATCCCGCGAAATTAAT
ACGACTCACTATAGGGAGACCACAACGGTTTCCCTCTAGAAATAATTTTGTTTAACTTTAAGAAGGAGAT
ATACATATGATGAGCGAAACCGCCCCCCTGCCCTCTGCTTCCAGTGCTTTAGAAGATAAAGCAGCCTCTG
CCCCCGTTGTGGGCATTATCATGGGCAGCCAGTCAGACTGGGAAACCATGCGCCATGCAGACGCATTGCT
GACAGAGCTGGAAATTCCGCATGAAACCCTCATTGTTTCAGCAAATCGTACGCCAGACCGGTTGGCGGAT
TATGCGCGTACGGCAGCCGAACGCGGCCTGAATGTGATTATTGCTGGGGCCGGTGGAGCTGCACATCTGC
CGGGTATGTGTGCGGCATGGACACGCCTGCCCGTGCTGGGTGTTCCAGTAGAATCTCGCGCTCTTAAAGG
CATGGACAGCCTGCTTTCCATTGTGCAGATGCCCGGCGGCGTGCCTGTGGGCACTTTGGCTATTGGGGCA
TCCGGCGCCAAAAATGCCGCCTTGCTGGCCGCCTCCATTCTTGCACTGTATAACCCGGCCCTTGCCGCAC
GCCTTGAAACATTTCGCGCATTGCAGACGGCCTCTGTCCCCAACTCTCCCATTACCGAAGATAAATGAGA
ATTCGAGCTCCGTCGACAAGCTTGCGGCCGCACTCGAGCACCACCACCACCACCACTGAGATCCGGCTGC
TAACAAAGCCCGAAAGGAAGCTGAGTTGGCTGCTGCCACCGCTGAGCAATAACTAGCATAACCCCTTGGG
GCCTCTAAACGGGTCTTGAGGGGTTTTTTGCTGAAAGGAGGAACTATATCCGGAT
Features (pLannotate 1.2.2; 13 found; start..end, strand, type, name):
     12..467     +  rep_origin     f1 ori (sequence partly withheld): f1 bacteriophage origin of replication; arrow indicates direction of (+) strand synthesis
    494..598     +  promoter       AmpR promoter: bla
    599..1459    +  CDS            AmpR: β-lactamase; bla; confers resistance to ampicillin, carbenicillin, and related antibiotics
   1630..2218    +  rep_origin     ori: high-copy-number ColE1/pMB1/pBR322/pUC origin of replication
   2404..2546    -  misc_feature   bom: basis of mobility region from pBR322
   2648..2839    -  CDS            rop: Rop protein, which maintains plasmids at low copy number; rop
   2856..3236    +  CDS            YPB1_ECOLX: Protein predicted: Swiss-Prot protein existence level 4. From Escherichia coli.
   3348..3366    +  promoter       T7 promoter: promoter for bacteriophage T7 RNA polymerase
   3398..3420    +  RBS            RBS: efficient ribosome binding site from bacteriophage T7 gene 10 (Olins and Rangwala, 1989)
   3500..3961    +  CDS            purE (fragment): PURE_ECOLI - Experimental evidence at protein level: Swiss-Prot protein existence level 1. Catalyzes the conversion of N5-carboxyaminoimidazole ribonucleotide (N5-CAIR) to 4-carboxy-5-aminoimidazole ribonucleotide (CAIR). From Escherichia coli (strain K12).
   4020..4037    +  CDS            9xHis (fragment): 9xHis affinity tag
   4047..4096    +  CDS            SET1 (fragment): solubility-enhancement tag derived from T7 phage gene 10B
   4104..4151    +  terminator     T7 terminator: transcription terminator for bacteriophage T7 RNA polymerase
