[The description below was written by a language model from this plasmid's Addgene catalogue record and pLannotate feature annotations shown in this document.]
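Description:
pJK510 is a bacterial expression plasmid built on the pET23a backbone (4,176 bp in total) that produces a double-mutant form of N5-carboxyaminoimidazole ribonucleotide mutase (PurE) from Acetobacter aceti 1023. It is maintained in E. coli through a ColE1/pMB1-type origin and selected with ampicillin via the bla β-lactamase gene and its own promoter. The record lists it as high copy, although the annotation also detects the pBR322-derived bom region and a rop coding sequence, which is normally associated with copy-number restraint. An f1 phage origin is present as well, which permits single-stranded DNA production.

The purE insert was cloned between NdeI and EcoRI sites, both retained, and sits downstream of the T7 promoter and the efficient phage T7 gene 10 ribosome binding site, with the T7 terminator following. Expression therefore depends on a host that supplies T7 RNA polymerase. The automated annotation labels the coding region as a fragment matching E. coli PurE, which reflects homology; the catalogue specifies the A. aceti gene. The encoded protein carries His59 to Asn and Trp165 to Phe substitutions plus an additional N-terminal methionine.

A vector-derived His-tag fragment and a short match to a gene 10B solubility tag are annotated downstream of the insert, but the record does not state that either is fused to the protein, and no tag is listed.

PurE converts N5-CAIR to CAIR in purine biosynthesis. The depositor notes that this variant has no detectable catalytic activity, so it suits work that needs an inactive form of the enzyme, though the record does not state a specific application.
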