Addgene plasmid #71600: pJK510
Purpose: Produces Acetobacter aceti 1023 N5-carboxyaminoimidazole ribonucleotide mutase, His59>Asn/Trp165>Phe mutant (AaPurE1wwf-H59N)
Depositing lab: T. J. Kappock. Depositing organization: Purdue University.
Backbone
  Vector backbone: pET23a
  Backbone size w/o insert (bp): 3666
  Total vector size (bp): 4176
  Vector type: Bacterial Expression
Growth in bacteria
  Bacterial resistance: Ampicillin, 100 μg/mL
  Growth temperature: 37°C
  Growth strain: DH5alpha
  Copy number: High Copy
Gene/Insert
  Gene/Insert name: N5-carboxyaminoimidazole ribonucleotide mutase (alt names: purE; AZ09_02690)
  Species: Acetobacter aceti 1023
  Mutation: changes histidine-59 to asparagine, tryptophan-165 to phenylalanine, additional N-terminal methionine
  GenBank ID: AAZ04483.1 KDE21029.1
  Promoter: T7
  Cloning method: Restriction Enzyme; 5′ cloning site NdeI (not destroyed); 3′ cloning site EcoRI (not destroyed)
  Sequencing primers: 5′ T7 promoter; 3′ T7 terminator
Terms and licenses: Academic/Nonprofit Terms; Industry Terms: Not Available to Industry
Depositor comments: The protein produced has no detectable catalytic activity.
How to cite: pJK510 was a gift from T. J. Kappock (Addgene plasmid # 71600 ; http://n2t.net/addgene:71600 ; RRID:Addgene_71600)
