>Addgene plasmid #71600 | pJK510 | addgene partial sequence | sequence record 134251 | T7 5'-TAATACGACTCACTATAGGG-3'
AATAATTTTGTTTAACTTTAAGAAGGAGATATACATATGATGAGCGAAACCGCCCCCCTGCCCTCTGCTT
CCAGTGCTTTAGAAGATAAAGCAGCCTCTGCCCCCGTTGTGGGCATTATCATGGGCAGCCAGTCAGACTG
GGAAACCATGCGCCATGCAGACGCATTGCTGACAGAGCTGGAAATTCCGCATGAAACCCTCATTGTTTCA
GCAAATCGTACGCCAGACCGGTTGGCGGATTATGCGCGTACGGCAGCCGAACGCGGCCTGAATGTGATTA
TTGCTGGGGCCGGTGGAGCTGCACATCTGCCGGGTATGTGTGCGGCATGGACACGCCTGCCCGTGCTGGG
TGTTCCAGTAGAATCTCGCGCTCTTAAAGGCATGGACAGCCTGCTTTCCATTGTGCAGATGCCCGGCGGC
GTGCCTGTGGGCACTTTGGCTATTGGGGCATCCGGCGCCAAAAATGCCGCCTTGCTGGCCGCCTCCATTC
TTGCACTGTATAACCCGGCCCTTGCCGCACGCCTTGAAACATTTCGCGCATTGCAGACGGCCTCTGTCCC
CAACTCTCCCATTACCGAAGATAAATGAGAATTCGAGCTCCGTCGACAAGCTTGCGGCCGCACTCGAGCA
CCACCACCACCACCACTGAGATCCGGCTGCTAACAAAGCCCGAAAGGAAGCTGAGTTGGCTGCTGCCACC
GCTGAGCAATAACTAGCATAACCCCTTGGGGCCTCTAAACGGGTCTTGAGGGGTTTTTTGCTGAAAGGAG
GAACTATATCCGGATTGGCGAATGGG
[124 nt withheld, positions 797-920]
C
[91 nt withheld, positions 922-1012]
A
