>Addgene plasmid #71600 | pJK510 | addgene partial sequence | sequence record 134252 | T7term 5'-GCTAGTTATTGCTCAGCGG-3'
TTTCGGGCTTTGTTAGCAGCCGGATCTCAGTGGTGGTGGTGGTGGTGCTCGAGTGCGGCCGCAAGCTTGT
CGACGGAGCTCGAATTCTCATTTATCTTCGGTAATGGGAGAGTTGGGGACAGAGGCCGTCTGCAATGCGC
GAAATGTTTCAAGGCGTGCGGCAAGGGCCGGGTTATACAGTGCAAGAATGGAGGCGGCCAGCAAGGCGGC
ATTTTTGGCGCCGGATGCCCCAATAGCCAAAGTGCCCACAGGCACGCCGCCGGGCATCTGCACAATGGAA
AGCAGGCTGTCCATGCCTTTAAGAGCGCGAGATTCTACTGGAACACCCAGCACGGGCAGGCGTGTCCATG
CCGCACACATACCCGGCAGATGTGCAGCTCCACCGGCCCCAGCAATAATCACATTCAGGCCGCGTTCGGC
TGCCGTACGCGCATAATCCGCCAACCGGTCTGGCGTACGATTTGCTGAAACAATGAGGGTTTCATGCGGA
ATTTCCAGCTCTGTCAGCAATGCGTCTGCATGGCGCATGGTTTCCCAGTCTGACTGGCTGCCCATGATAA
TGCCCACAACGGGGGCAGAGGCTGCTTTATCTTCTAAAGCACTGGAAGCAGAGGGCAGGGGGGCGGTTTC
GCTCATCATATGTATATCTCCTTCTTAAAGTTAAACAAAATTATTTCTAGAGGGAAACCGTTGTGGTCTC
CCTATAGTGAGTCGTATTAATTTCGCGGGATCGAGATCTCGGGCAGCGTTGGGTCCTGGCCACGGGTGCG
CATGATCGTGCTCCTGTCGTTGAGGACCCGGCTAGGCTGGCGGGGTTGCCTTACTGGTTAGCAGAATGAA
TCACCGATACGCGAGCGAACGTGAAGCGACTGCTGCTGCAAAACGTCTGCGACCTGAGCAACAACATGAA
TGGTCTTCGGTTTCCGTGTTTCGTAAAGTCTGGAAACGCGGAAGTCAGCGCCCTGCACCATTATGTTCCG
GATCTGCATCGCA
